>Addgene plasmid #215631 | pGAL4-DBD-S6Y_AroPERFECT | addgene full sequence | sequence record 429189 | Addgene NGS Result
GACATTGATTATTGACTAGTTATTAATAGTAATCAATTACGGGGTCATTAGTTCATAGCCCATATATGGA
GTTCCGCGTTACATAACTTACGGTAAATGGCCCGCCTGGCTGACCGCCCAACGACCCCCGCCCATTGACG
TCAATAATGACGTATGTTCCCATAGTAACGCCAATAGGGACTTTCCATTGACGTCAATGGGTGGAGTATT
TACGGTAAACTGCCCACTTGGCAGTACATCAAGTGTATCATATGCCAAGTACGCCCCCTATTGACGTCAA
TGACGGTAAATGGCCCGCCTGGCATTATGCCCAGTACATGACCTTATGGGACTTTCCTACTTGGCAGTAC
ATCTACGTATTAGTCATCGCTATTACCATGGTGATGCGGTTTTGGCAGTACATCAATGGGCGTGGATAGC
GGTTTGACTCACGGGGATTTCCAAGTCTCCACCCCATTGACGTCAATGGGAGTTTGTTTTGGCACCAAAA
TCAACGGGACTTTCCAAAATGTCGTAACAACTCCGCCCCATTGACGCAAATGGGCGGTAGGCGTGTACGG
TGGGAGGTCTATATAAGCAGAGCTCTCTGGCTAACTAGAGAACCCACTGCTTACTGGCTTATCGAAATTA
ATACGACTCACTATAGGGAGACCCAAGCTTGGTACCGAGCTCGGATCCACTAGTAACGGCCGCCAGTGTG
CTGGAATTCATGAAGCTACTGTCTTCTATCGAACAAGCATGCGATATTTGCCGACTTAAAAAGCTCAAGT
GCTCCAAAGAAAAACCGAAGTGCGCCAAGTGTCTGAAGAACAACTGGGAGTGTCGCTACTCTCCCAAAAC
CAAAAGGTCTCCGCTGACTAGGGCACATCTGACAGAAGTGGAATCAAGGCTAGAAAGACTGGAACAGCTA
TTTCTACTGATTTTTCCTCGAGAAGACCTTGACATGATTTTGAAAATGGATTCTTTACAGGATATAAAAG
CATTGTTAACAGGATTATTTGTACAAGATAATGTGAATAAAGATGCCGTCACAGATAGATTGGCTTCAGT
GGAGACTGATATGCCTCTAACATTGAGACAGCATAGAATAAGTGCGACATCATCATCGGAAGAGAGTAGT
AACAAAGGTCAAAGACAGTTGACTGTATCGGCGATCATGTCTGGCAGTAGTTCTGGCTATTCATCCGGCG
GGTCCTCATATAGCTCCGGCAGTTCCGGTTACTCCGGCGGAAGCTCCTCTTATTCATCAGGCAGCGGCAG
TTACTCTGGCAGCAGCTCAGGTTATGGGTCATCAAGCGGTTCTTACTCTGGCTCAAGTTCAGGGTACAGC
TCTGGTGGATCATCTTATTCCAGTGGGTCCTCTGGGTACAGCGGCGGGAGCTCATCTTATAGCTCTGGTA
GCGGCTCCTACAGTGGATCCTCATCCGGTTATGGCTCCAGTTCCGGCTCATACTAAGTCTAGAGGGCCCT
ATTCTATAGTGTCACCTAAATGCTAGAGCTCGCTGATCAGCCTCGACTGTGCCTTCTAGTTGCCAGCCAT
CTGTTGTTTGCCCCTCCCCCGTGCCTTCCTTGACCCTGGAAGGTGCCACTCCCACTGTCCTTTCCTAATA
AAATGAGGAAATTGCATCGCATTGTCTGAGTAGGTGTCATTCTATTCTGGGGGGTGGGGTGGGGCAGGAC
AGCAAGGGGGAGGATTGGGAAGACAATAGCAGGCATGCTGGGGATGCGGTGGGCTCTATGGCTTCTGAGG
CGGAAAGAACCAGCTGGGGCTCTAGGGGGTATCCCC
[124 nt withheld, positions 1787-1910]
C
[91 nt withheld, positions 1912-2002]
A
[49 nt withheld, positions 2004-2052]
CCTTTGACGTTGGAGTCCACGTTCTTT
[37 nt withheld, positions 2080-2116]
ACCCTATCTCGGTCTATTCTTTTGATTTATAAGGGATTTTGCCGATTTCGGCCTATTGGTTAAAAAATGA
GCTGATTTAACAAAAATTTAACGCGAATTAATTCTGTGGAATGTGTGTCAGTTAGGGTGTGGAAAGTCCC
CAGGCTCCCCAGCAGGCAGAAGTATGCAAAGCATGCATCTCAATTAGTCAGCAACCAGGTGTGGAAAGTC
CCCAGGCTCCCCAGCAGGCAGAAGTATGCAAAGCATGCATCTCAATTAGTCAGCAACCATAGTCCCGCCC
CTAACTCCGCCCATCCCGCCCCTAACTCCGCCCAGTTCCGCCCATTCTCCGCCCCATGGCTGACTAATTT
TTTTTATTTATGCAGAGGCCGAGGCCGCCTCTGCCTCTGAGCTATTCCAGAAGTAGTGAGGAGGCTTTTT
TGGAGGCCTAGGCTTTTGCAAAAAGCTCCCGGGAGCTTGTATATCCATTTTCGGATCTGATCAAGAGACA
GGATGAGGATCGTTTCGCATGATTGAACAAGATGGATTGCACGCAGGTTCTCCGGCCGCTTGGGTGGAGA
GGCTATTCGGCTATGACTGGGCACAACAGACAATCGGCTGCTCTGATGCCGCCGTGTTCCGGCTGTCAGC
GCAGGGGCGCCCGGTTCTTTTTGTCAAGACCGACCTGTCCGGTGCCCTGAATGAACTGCAGGACGAGGCA
GCGCGGCTATCGTGGCTGGCCACGACGGGCGTTCCTTGCGCAGCTGTGCTCGACGTTGTCACTGAAGCGG
GAAGGGACTGGCTGCTATTGGGCGAAGTGCCGGGGCAGGATCTCCTGTCATCTCACCTTGCTCCTGCCGA
GAAAGTATCCATCATGGCTGATGCAATGCGGCGGCTGCATACGCTTGATCCGGCTACCTGCCCATTCGAC
CACCAAGCGAAACATCGCATCGAGCGAGCACGTACTCGGATGGAAGCCGGTCTTGTCGATCAGGATGATC
TGGACGAAGAGCATCAGGGGCTCGCGCCAGCCGAACTGTTCGCCAGGCTCAAGGCGCGCATGCCCGACGG
CGAGGATCTCGTCGTGACCCATGGCGATGCCTGCTTGCCGAATATCATGGTGGAAAATGGCCGCTTTTCT
GGATTCATCGACTGTGGCCGGCTGGGTGTGGCGGACCGCTATCAGGACATAGCGTTGGCTACCCGTGATA
TTGCTGAAGAGCTTGGCGGCGAATGGGCTGACCGCTTCCTCGTGCTTTACGGTATCGCCGCTCCCGATTC
GCAGCGCATCGCCTTCTATCGCCTTCTTGACGAGTTCTTCTGAGCGGGACTCTGGGGTTCGAAATGACCG
ACCAAGCGACGCCCAACCTGCCATCACGAGATTTCGATTCCACCGCCGCCTTCTATGAAAGGTTGGGCTT
CGGAATCGTTTTCCGGGACGCCGGCTGGATGATCCTCCAGCGCGGGGATCTCATGCTGGAGTTCTTCGCC
CACCCCAACTTGTTTATTGCAGCTTATAATGGTTACAAATAAAGCAATAGCATCACAAATTTCACAAATA
AAGCATTTTTTTCACTGCATTCTAGTTGTGGTTTGTCCAAACTCATCAATGTATCTTATCATGTCTGTAT
ACCGTCGACCTCTAGCTAGAGCTTGGCGTAATCATGGTCATAGCTGTTTCCTGTGTGAAATTGTTATCCG
CTCACAATTCCACACAACATACGAGCCGGAAGCATAAAGTGTAAAGCCTGGGGTGCCTAATGAGTGAGCT
AACTCACATTAATTGCGTTGCGCTCACTGCCCGCTTTCCAGTCGGGAAACCTGTCGTGCCAGCTGCATTA
ATGAATCGGCCAACGCGCGGGGAGAGGCGGTTTGCGTATTGGGCGCTCTTCCGCTTCCTCGCTCACTGAC
TCGCTGCGCTCGGTCGTTCGGCTGCGGCGAGCGGTATCAGCTCACTCAAAGGCGGTAATACGGTTATCCA
CAGAATCAGGGGATAACGCAGGAAAGAACATGTGAGCAAAAGGCCAGCAAAAGGCCAGGAACCGTAAAAA
GGCCGCGTTGCTGGCGTTTTTCCATAGGCTCCGCCCCCCTGACGAGCATCACAAAAATCGACGCTCAAGT
CAGAGGTGGCGAAACCCGACAGGACTATAAAGATACCAGGCGTTTCCCCCTGGAAGCTCCCTCGTGCGCT
CTCCTGTTCCGACCCTGCCGCTTACCGGATACCTGTCCGCCTTTCTCCCTTCGGGAAGCGTGGCGCTTTC
TCATAGCTCACGCTGTAGGTATCTCAGTTCGGTGTAGGTCGTTCGCTCCAAGCTGGGCTGTGTGCACGAA
CCCCCCGTTCAGCCCGACCGCTGCGCCTTATCCGGTAACTATCGTCTTGAGTCCAACCCGGTAAGACACG
ACTTATCGCCACTGGCAGCAGCCACTGGTAACAGGATTAGCAGAGCGAGGTATGTAGGCGGTGCTACAGA
GTTCTTGAAGTGGTGGCCTAACTACGGCTACACTAGAAGAACAGTATTTGGTATCTGCGCTCTGCTGAAG
CCAGTTACCTTCGGAAAAAGAGTTGGTAGCTCTTGATCCGGCAAACAAACCACCGCTGGTAGCGGTGGTT
TTTTTGTTTGCAAGCAGCAGATTACGCGCAGAAAAAAAGGATCTCAAGAAGATCCTTTGATCTTTTCTAC
GGGGTCTGACGCTCAGTGGAACGAAAACTCACGTTAAGGGATTTTGGTCATGAGATTATCAAAAAGGATC
TTCACCTAGATCCTTTTAAATTAAAAATGAAGTTTTAAATCAATCTAAAGTATATATGAGTAAACTTGGT
CTGACAGTTACCAATGCTTAATCAGTGAGGCACCTATCTCAGCGATCTGTCTATTTCGTTCATCCATAGT
TGCCTGACTTCCCGTCGTGTAGATAACTACGATACGGGAGGGCTTACCATCTGGCCCCAGTGCTGCAATG
ATACCGCGAGACCCACGCTCACCGGCTCCAGATTTATCAGCAATAAACCAGCCAGCCGGAAGGGCCGAGC
GCAGAAGTGGTCCTGCAACTTTATCCGCCTCCATCCAGTCTATTAATTGTTGCCGGGAAGCTAGAGTAAG
TAGTTCGCCAGTTAATAGTTTGCGCAACGTTGTTGCCATTGCTACAGGCATCGTGGTGTCACGCTCGTCG
TTTGGTATGGCTTCATTCAGCTCCGGTTCCCAACGATCAAGGCGAGTTACATGATCCCCCATGTTGTGCA
AAAAAGCGGTTAGCTCCTTCGGTCCTCCGATCGTTGTCAGAAGTAAGTTGGCCGCAGTGTTATCACTCAT
GGTTATGGCAGCACTGCATAATTCTCTTACTGTCATGCCATCCGTAAGATGCTTTTCTGTGACTGGTGAG
TACTCAACCAAGTCATTCTGAGAATAGTGTATGCGGCGACCGAGTTGCTCTTGCCCGGCGTCAATACGGG
ATAATACCGCGCCACATAGCAGAACTTTAAAAGTGCTCATCATTGGAAAACGTTCTTCGGGGCGAAAACT
CTCAAGGATCTTACCGCTGTTGAGATCCAGTTCGATGTAACCCACTCGTGCACCCAACTGATCTTCAGCA
TCTTTTACTTTCACCAGCGTTTCTGGGTGAGCAAAAACAGGAAGGCAAAATGCCGCAAAAAAGGGAATAA
GGGCGACACGGAAATGTTGAATACTCATACTCTTCCTTTTTCAATATTATTGAAGCATTTATCAGGGTTA
TTGTCTCATGAGCGGATACATATTTGAATGTATTTAGAAAAATAAACAAATAGGGGTTCCGCGCACATTT
CCCCGAAAAGTGCCACCTGACGTCGACGGATCGGGAGATCTCCCGATCCCCTATGGTGCACTCTCAGTAC
AATCTGCTCTGATGCCGCATAGTTAAGCCAGTATCTGCTCCCTGCTTGTGTGTTGGAGGTCGCTGAGTAG
TGCGCGAGCAAAATTTAAGCTACAACAAGGCAAGGCTTGACCGACAATTGCATGAAGAATCTGCTTAGGG
TTAGGCGTTTTGCGCTGCTTCGCGATGTACGGGCCAGATATACGCGTT
Features (pLannotate 1.2.2; 21 found; start..end, strand, type, name):
      1..380     +  enhancer       CMV enhancer: human cytomegalovirus immediate early enhancer
    381..584     +  promoter       CMV promoter: human cytomegalovirus (CMV) immediate early promoter
    580..613     +  LTR            5' LTR (truncated) (fragment): truncated 5' long terminal repeat (LTR) from HIV-1
    629..647     +  promoter       T7 promoter: promoter for bacteriophage T7 RNA polymerase
    710..1150    +  CDS            GAL4 DNA binding domain: DNA binding domain of the GAL4 transcriptional activator; Saccharomyces cerevisiae GAL4 (truncated)
   1473..1491    -  promoter       SP6 promoter: promoter for bacteriophage SP6 RNA polymerase
   1517..1741    +  polyA_signal   bGH poly(A) signal: bovine growth hormone polyadenylation signal
   1745..1766    +  promoter       SV40 promoter (fragment): SV40 enhancer and early promoter
   1787..2215    +  rep_origin     f1 ori (sequence partly withheld): f1 bacteriophage origin of replication; arrow indicates direction of (+) strand synthesis
   2229..2558    +  promoter       SV40 promoter: SV40 enhancer and early promoter
   2625..3416    +  CDS            neo: KKA2_KLEPN - Also known as kan, nptII. Experimental evidence at protein level: Swiss-Prot protein existence level 1. Resistance to kanamycin, neomycin, paromomycin, ribostamycin, butirosin and gentamicin B. From Klebsiella pneumoniae.
   3440..3598    +  CDS            ble (fragment): BLE_KLEPN - Experimental evidence at protein level: Swiss-Prot protein existence level 1. Binding protein with a strong affinity to the bleomycin family of antibiotics. Binds to CL990; an antimitotic-antibiotic compound. From Klebsiella pneumoniae.
   3593..3714    +  polyA_signal   SV40 poly(A) signal: SV40 polyadenylation signal
   3787..3803    -  protein_bind   lac operator: The lac repressor binds to the lac operator to inhibit transcription in E. coli. This inhibition can be relieved by adding lactose or isopropyl-β-D-thiogalactopyranoside (IPTG). lac repressor encoded by lacI
   3811..3841    -  promoter       lac promoter: promoter for the E. coli lac operon
   3856..3877    -  protein_bind   CAP binding site: CAP binding activates transcription in the presence of cAMP. E. coli catabolite activator protein
   3890..3982    -  CDS            lacI (fragment): lac repressor; lacI; The lac repressor binds to the lac operator to inhibit transcription in E. coli. This inhibition can be relieved by adding lactose or isopropyl-β-D-thiogalactopyranoside (IPTG).
   4165..4753    -  rep_origin     ori: high-copy-number ColE1/pMB1/pBR322/pUC origin of replication
   4924..5784    -  CDS            AmpR: β-lactamase; bla; confers resistance to ampicillin, carbenicillin, and related antibiotics
   5785..5889    -  promoter       AmpR promoter: bla
   5948..6000    -  misc_feature   bom (fragment): basis of mobility region from pBR322
