[The description below was written by a language model from this plasmid's Addgene catalogue record and pLannotate feature annotations shown in this document.]
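Description:
pGAL4-DBD-S6Y_AroPERFECT is a 6.2 kb mammalian expression plasmid built on the pGAL4-DBD-MCS backbone and intended for overexpression of a fusion between the yeast GAL4 DNA-binding domain and a human-derived sequence called S6Y AroPERFECT. It is propagated in E. coli through a high-copy ColE1/pUC-type origin with ampicillin selection (AmpR under its own bla promoter). An f1 origin is also present, along with small remnants of lac regulatory sequence and a bom fragment that are carried over from the parental vector.

The expression cassette is driven by the human cytomegalovirus immediate early enhancer and promoter, followed by a T7 promoter, the GAL4 DNA-binding domain coding sequence, and a bovine growth hormone polyadenylation signal. An SP6 promoter in reverse orientation lies just before the poly(A) signal. The roughly 300 nt stretch between the end of the GAL4 domain and the SP6 promoter is not annotated. This is presumably where the S6Y AroPERFECT insert, introduced by Gibson cloning, sits, although the feature table does not mark it and the record does not define the insert's origin beyond the species. A separate SV40 promoter drives the neo gene with an SV40 poly(A) signal, which would allow G418 selection of transfected mammalian cells; a short ble fragment downstream appears to be residual.

Fusions to the GAL4 DNA-binding domain are typically used to tether a candidate regulatory sequence to UAS-containing reporters and measure its transcriptional activity. That would fit the associated study of activity and specificity in human transcription factors, but the record itself states only overexpression as the purpose.
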