Addgene plasmid #215631: pGAL4-DBD-S6Y_AroPERFECT
Purpose: For overexpression of Gal4-DBD S6Y AroPERFECT
Depositing lab: Denes Hnisz. Depositing organization: Max Planck Institute for Molecular Genetics. Publication: An activity-specificity trade-off encoded in human transcription factors. Naderi J, Magalhaes AP, Kibar G, Stik G, Zhang Y, Mackowiak SD, Wieler HM, Rossi F, Buschow R, Christou-Kent M, Alcoverro-Bertran M, Graf T, Vingron M, Hnisz D. Nat Cell Biol. 2024 Aug;26(8):1309-1321. doi: 10.1038/s41556-024-01411-0. Epub 2024 Jul 5. PubMed 38969762.
Backbone
  Vector backbone: pGAL4-DBD-MCS
  Vector type: Mammalian Expression
Growth in bacteria
  Bacterial resistance: Ampicillin, 100 μg/mL
  Growth temperature: 37°C
  Growth strain: DH5alpha
  Copy number: High Copy
Gene/Insert
  Gene/Insert name: S6Y AroPERFECT
  Species: H. sapiens (human)
  Cloning method: Gibson Cloning
Terms and licenses: Academic/Nonprofit Terms; Industry Terms: Not Available to Industry
How to cite: pGAL4-DBD-S6Y_AroPERFECT was a gift from Denes Hnisz (Addgene plasmid # 215631 ; http://n2t.net/addgene:215631 ; RRID:Addgene_215631)
